Addgene plasmid #174933: pMSR:MSMEG_0912:Dendra
Purpose: C-term fluorescent fusion
Depositing lab: Keith Derbyshire & Joseph Wade. Depositing organization: Wadsworth Center, New York State Department of Health. Publication: A Mycobacterial Systems Resource for the Research Community. Judd JA, Canestrari J, Clark R, Joseph A, Lapierre P, Lasek-Nesselquist E, Mir M, Palumbo M, Smith C, Stone M, Upadhyay A, Wirth SE, Dedrick RM, Meier CG, Russell DA, Dills A, Dove E, Kester J, Wolf ID, Zhu J, Rubin ER, Fortune S, Hatfull GF, Gray TA, Wade JT, Derbyshire KM. mBio. 2021 Mar 2;12(2). pii: mBio.02401-20. doi: 10.1128/mBio.02401-20. PubMed 33653882.
Backbone
  Vector backbone: pMSR:Dendra
  Vector type: Bacterial Expression ; Integrating Mycobacterial Expression Vector attL5. T7 expression in E. coli
Growth in bacteria
  Bacterial resistance: Apramycin, 25 μg/mL
  Growth temperature: 37°C
  Growth strain: DH5alpha
  Copy number: High Copy
Gene/Insert
  Gene/Insert name: MSMEG_0912
  Species: M. smegmatis
  Promoter: pmycTetO
  Tag / fusion protein: Gly-Ala Linker/Dendra2/1x Flag Tag (C terminal on insert)
  Cloning method: Ligation Independent Cloning
  Sequencing primers: 5′ TGATAGAGTTTGTCCTCCCTATCAG; 3′ TCCATATGCACCTTGACACG
Resource information
  A portion of this plasmid was derived from a plasmid made by: CP000480.1
Terms and licenses: Academic/Nonprofit Terms; Industry Terms: Not Available to Industry
Depositor comments: 5' cloning site: AseI (destroyed), 3' cloning site: HindIII (not destroyed)
How to cite: pMSR:MSMEG_0912:Dendra was a gift from Keith Derbyshire & Joseph Wade (Addgene plasmid # 174933 ; http://n2t.net/addgene:174933 ; RRID:Addgene_174933)
