[The description below was written by a language model from this plasmid's Addgene catalogue record and pLannotate feature annotations shown in this document.]
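Description:
pMSR:MSMEG_0912:Dendra is a 5.7 kb integrating mycobacterial expression plasmid built on the pMSR:Dendra backbone, part of a systematic resource of tagged Mycobacterium smegmatis genes. In E. coli it is maintained at high copy from a ColE1/pUC-type origin and selected with apramycin through the aac(3)IV acetyltransferase gene, a marker that also works in mycobacteria. The plasmid has no annotated mycobacterial replication origin. Instead it carries the mycobacteriophage L5 integrase gene, along with a fragment of the neighbouring L5 gene 32. The integrase mediates site-specific recombination at the L5 attachment site and yields a stable single-copy chromosomal insertion. The attachment site itself is not separately annotated in the feature table.

The payload is the M. smegmatis open reading frame MSMEG_0912, inserted by ligation-independent cloning. The annotation software matches it by homology to M. tuberculosis FadB2, a beta-hydroxybutyryl-CoA dehydrogenase. It is fused at its C terminus through a Gly-Ala linker to Dendra2, a green-to-red photoconvertible fluorescent protein, followed by a single FLAG epitope. Transcription in mycobacteria comes from the pmycTetO promoter. The two short hits labelled "tight TRE promoter" most likely reflect its tet operator sequences rather than a mammalian promoter, and these operators would permit tetracycline-repressor control in strains that supply the repressor. A T7 promoter immediately upstream of the coding sequence and a T7 terminator downstream allow the same fusion to be expressed in T7 polymerase-bearing E. coli.

The stated purpose is C-terminal fluorescent tagging. This suits the construct to localisation imaging and photoconversion experiments in mycobacteria, with the FLAG tag available for immunodetection or pull-down.
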