Features (pLannotate 1.2.2; 14 found; start..end, strand, type, name):
    141..245     +  CDS            Y4104_STRCO (fragment): Protein inferred from homology: Swiss-Prot protein existence level 3. From Streptomyces coelicolor (strain ATCC BAA-471 / A3(2) / M145).
    303..322     +  promoter       tight TRE promoter (fragment): Tet-responsive promoter PTight, consisting of seven tet operator sequences followed by the minimal CMV promoter
    329..346     +  promoter       tight TRE promoter (fragment): Tet-responsive promoter PTight, consisting of seven tet operator sequences followed by the minimal CMV promoter
    360..378     +  promoter       T7 promoter: promoter for bacteriophage T7 RNA polymerase
    394..1251    +  CDS            fadB2: FADB2_MYCTU - Experimental evidence at protein level: Swiss-Prot protein existence level 1. Catalyzes the NAD-dependent oxidation of beta-hydroxybutyryl- CoA to acetoacetyl-CoA in vitro at pH 10. Also catalyzes the reverse reaction albeit in a lower pH range of 5.5-6.5. The reverse reaction is able to use NADPH as well as NADH. From Mycobacterium tuberculosis (strain ATCC 25618 / H37Rv).
   1273..1959    +  CDS            Dendra2: Dendra2 is a photoconvertible green fluorescent protein published in 2006, derived from Dendronephthya sp.. It has high acid sensitivity.
   1999..2019    +  CDS            FLAG (fragment): FLAG® epitope tag, followed by an enterokinase cleavage site
   2028..2070    +  terminator     T7 terminator (fragment): transcription terminator for bacteriophage T7 RNA polymerase
   2276..3076    +  CDS            ApmR: aminoglycoside 3-N-acetyltransferase type IV ; aac(3)IV; confers resistance to apramycin (Paget and Davies, 1996)
   3143..3160    -  misc_feature   MCS (fragment): pBluescript multiple cloning site
   3201..3789    +  rep_origin     ori: high-copy-number ColE1/pMB1/pBR322/pUC origin of replication
   3957..3985    +  misc_feature   MCS (fragment): pUC18/19 multiple cloning site
   4545..5657    +  CDS            33: VINT_BPML5 - Also known as int. Protein inferred from homology: Swiss-Prot protein existence level 3. Integrase is necessary for integration of the phage into the host genome by site-specific recombination. From Mycobacterium phage L5 (Mycobacteriophage L5).
   5719..85      -  CDS            32 (fragment) (across the origin): VG32_BPML5 - Protein predicted: Swiss-Prot protein existence level 4. From Mycobacterium phage L5 (Mycobacteriophage L5).
>Addgene plasmid #174933 | pMSR:MSMEG_0912:Dendra | addgene full sequence | sequence record 345588 | Addgene NGS Result
GGCCGCGAGCGCCAGCACCGCCGCTCTGTGCGGAGACCTGGGCACCAGCCCCGCCGCCGCCAGGAGCATT
GCCGTTCCCGCCAGAAATCTAGACGGTGACCACAACGCGCCCGCTTTGATCGGGGACGTCGAAATATTGG
ATCGTCGGCACCGTCACGGCCGTGGGAGGCGGCACGATCCGCGACGTGATGATCGGCCGCATCCCCACGG
TGCTGCGCAGTGAGCTCTACGCCATCCCGGCGTTGATCTGTGCGTTCGCACGCACAGGCCCGGTGTGAGA
AGGGTCTCTGACGAGCGGGAGAACTCCCTATCAGTGATAGAGTTTGTCCTCCCTATCAGTGATAGATAGG
CTTAAGGAGTAATACGACTCACTATAGGGAGAAGGAGGCCATTATGAGCAATGCAATCGAACGAGTAGGT
GTCGTCGGAGCCGGCCAGATGGGCAGCGGCATCGCCGAGGTGTCCGCCCGCGCGGGCGTCGACGTCCTGG
TCTACGACACCACTGACGCCTTCGTGACGGCCGGGCGCAACCGCATCACGAAGTCGCTGGAGCGCGCCGT
GAGCGCGGGCAAGGTCACCGAGCGTGAGAAGGACGAGGCGCTGGGCCGGCTGCGCTTCACCACGAGCCTC
GCCGACATGGCCGACCGTCAGCTGGTCATCGAGGCCGTGATCGAGGACGAGAACATCAAGGGCGAGATCT
TCGCCGAACTCGACCGCGTGATCACCGACCCCGACGCGGTGCTGGCGTCGAACACGTCGAGCATCCCGAT
CATGAAGATCGCGGCGTCCACCGAGAACCCCGAGCGCGTGCTGGGCCTGCACTTCTTCAACCCGGTGCCC
GTCCTGCCACTCGTCGAGTTGGTGTCCACACTCGTCACCTCCGAGGCGGCGGCCGACCGGGTCGAGCAGT
TCGCCGGATCGGTGCTGGGCAAGCAGGTCGTGCGGTGCTCCGACCGGTCCGGCTTCGTGGTGAACTTCCT
GCTCGTGCCGTACCTGCTCTCGGCAATCCGCATGGTCGAAGGTGGCGTCGCCACCATCGAGGACGTCGAC
AAGGCCGTGGTGGCCGGGTTGTCGCACCCGATGGGGCCGCTGCGCCTGTCCGATCTGGTAGGGCTCGACA
CGCTGAAGCTGATCGCCGACAAGATGTTCGACGAGTTCAAGGAGCCCCTGTACGCGGCGCCGCCACTGCT
GCTGCGCATGGTCGAGGCCGGCCAGCTCGGCAAGAAAACGGGCAAGGGCTTCTATACCTACAAGCTTGGT
GCGGCCGCGGGCAACACGCCTGGCATCAATCTGATCAAGGAGGACATGCGTGTCAAGGTGCATATGGAGG
GCAACGTGAACGGTCACGCCTTCGTGATCGAGGGGGAGGGTAAGGGTAAGCCTTACGAAGGGACCCAGAC
CGCCAACCTCACCGTCAAGGAGGGCGCCCCTCTCCCATTCTCGTACGATATCCTCACTACCGCGGTGCAT
TACGGGAACCGCGTGTTCACCAAGTACCCCGAGGATATCCCTGACTACTTCAAGCAGAGCTTCCCGGAGG
GATACTCCTGGGAGCGGACGATGACCTTCGAAGACAAGGGTATCTGTACGATCCGCAGCGACATCTCGCT
GGAAGGGGACTGTTTCTTCCAGAACGTCCGTTTCAAGGGGACCAACTTTCCGCCGAACGGCCCGGTCATG
CAGAAGAAGACCCTCAAGTGGGAGCCGAGCACGGAGAAGCTGCACGTTCGGGACGGCCTCCTGGTCGGCA
ACATCAACATGGCGCTGCTGCTGGAAGGCGGCGGCCACTACCTATGCGACTTCAAGACCACGTACAAAGC
GAAGAAGGTCGTCCAGCTGCCCGACGCGCACTTCGTGGACCACCGCATCGAAATCCTGGGGAACGATTCG
GACTACAACAAGGTCAAGTTGTACGAGCACGCTGTGGCACGCTATAGCCCGCTCCCGTCGCAGGTCTGGT
TCGAAGGCGGCGGCGGGGAGAACCTGTATTTCCAGGACTACAAGGACGACGACGACAAGTGATTTAAATA
ACCCCTTGGGGCCTCTAAACGGGTCTTGAGGGGTTTTTTGTTAACTAGCGTACGATCGAATTCCTGCAGC
TCACGGTAACTGATGCCGTATTTGCAGTACCAGCGTACGGCCCACAGAATGATGTCACGCTGAAAATGCC
GGCCTTTGAATGGGTTCATGTGCAGCTCCATCAGCAAAAGGGGATGATAAGTTTATCACCACCGACTATT
TGCAACAGTGCCGTTGATCGTGCTATGATCGACTGATGTCATCAGCGGTGGAGTGCAATGTCGTGCAATA
CGAATGGCGAAAAGCCGAGCTCATCGGTCAGCTTCTCAACCTTGGGGTTACCCCCGGCGGTGTGCTGCTG
GTCCACAGCTCCTTCCGTAGCGTCCGGCCCCTCGAAGATGGGCCACTTGGACTGATCGAGGCCCTGCGTG
CTACGCTGGGTCCGGGAGGGACGCTCGTCATGCCCTCGTGGTCAGGTCTGGACGACGAGCCGTTCGATCC
TGCCACGTCGCCCGTTACACCGGACCTTGGAGTTGTCTCTGACACATTCTGGCGCCTGCCAAATGTAAAG
CGCAGCGCCCATCCATTTGCCTTTGCGGCAGCGGGGCCACAGGCAGAGCAGATCATCTCTGATCCATTGC
CCCTGCCACCTTACTCGCCTGCAAGCCCGGTCGCCCGTGTCCATGAACTCGATGGGCAGGTACTTCTCCT
CGGCGTGGGACACGATGCCAACACGACGCTGCATCTTGCCGAGTTGATGGCAAAGGTTCCCTATGGGGTG
CCGAGACACTGCACCATTCTTCAGGATGGCAAGTTGGTACGCGTCGATTATCTCGAGAATGACCACTGCT
GTGAGCGCTTTGCCTTGGCGGACAGGTGGCTCAAGGAGAAGAGCCTTCAGAAGGAAGGTCCAGTCGGTCA
TGCCTTTGCTCGGTTGATCCGCTCCCGCGACATTGTGGCGACAGCCCTGGGTCAACTGGGCCGAGATCCG
TTGATCTTCCTGCATCCGCCAGAGGCGGGATGCGAAGAATGCGATGCCGCTCGCCAGTCGATTGGCTGAG
CTCATGAGCGGAGAACGAGATGACGTTGGAGGGGCAAGGTCGCGCTGATTGCTGGGGCAACACGGGGGAT
CCACTAGTTCCATGAGCGTCAGACCCCGTAGAAAAGATCAAAGGATCTTCTTGAGATCCTTTTTTTCTGC
GCGTAATCTGCTGCTTGCAAACAAAAAAACCACCGCTACCAGCGGTGGTTTGTTTGCCGGATCAAGAGCT
ACCAACTCTTTTTCCGAAGGTAACTGGCTTCAGCAGAGCGCAGATACCAAATACTGTCCTTCTAGTGTAG
CCGTAGTTAGGCCACCACTTCAAGAACTCTGTAGCACCGCCTACATACCTCGCTCTGCTAATCCTGTTAC
CAGTGGCTGCTGCCAGTGGCGATAAGTCGTGTCTTACCGGGTTGGACTCAAGACGATAGTTACCGGATAA
GGCGCAGCGGTCGGGCTGAACGGGGGGTTCGTGCACACAGCCCAGCTTGGAGCGAACGACCTACACCGAA
CTGAGATACCTACAGCGTGAGCTATGAGAAAGCGCCACGCTTCCCGAGGGGAGAAAGGCGGACAGGTATC
CGGTAAGCGGCAGGGTCGGAACAGGAGAGCGCACGAGGGAGCTTCCAGGGGGAAACGCCTGGTATCTTTA
TAGTCCTGTCGGGTTTCGCCACCTCTGACTTGAGCGTCGATTTTTGTGATGCTCGTCAGGGGGGCGGAGC
CTATGGAAAAACGCCAGCAACGCGGCCTTTTTACGGTTCCTGGCCTTTTGCTGGCCTTTTGCTCACATGT
TCTTTCCTGCGTTATCCCCTGATTCTGTGGATAACCGTATTACCGCCTTTGAGTGAGCTGATACCGCTCG
CCGCAGCCGAACGACCGAGCGCAACGCGTGCGGCCGCGGTACCCGGGGATCCTCTAGAGTCGACCACCAA
GGGCACCATCTCTGCTTGGGCCACCCCGTTGGCCGCAGCCAGCTCGCTGAGAGCCGTGAACGACAGGGCG
AACGCCAGCCCGCCGACGGCGAGGGTTCCGACCGCTGCAACTCCCGGTGCAACCTTGTCCCGGTCTATTC
TCTTCACTGCACCAGCTCCAATCTGGTGTGAATGCCCCTCGTCTGTTCGCGCAGGCGGGGGGCTCTATTC
GTTTGTCAGCATCGAAAGTAGCCAGATCAGGGATGCGTTGCAACCGCGTATGCCCAGGTCAGAAGAGTCG
CACAAGAGTTGCAGACCCCTGGAAAGAAAAATGGCCAGAGGGCGAAAACACCCTCTGACCAGCGGAGCGG
GCGACGGGAATCGAACCCGCGTAGCTAGTTTGGAAGAATGGGTGTCTGCCGACCACATATGGGCCGGTCA
AGATAGGTTTTTACCCCCTCTCGGCTGCATCCTCTAAGTGGAAAGAAATTGCAGGTCGTAGAAGCGCGTT
GAAGCCTGAGAGTTGCACAGGAGTTGCAACCCGGTAGCCTTGTTCACGACGAGAGGAGACCTAGTTGGCA
CGTCGCGGATGGGGATCGCTGAAGACTCAGCGCAGCGGGAGGATCCAAGCCTCATACGTCAACCCGCAGG
ACGGTGTGAGGTACTACGCGCTGCAGACCTACGACAACAAGATGGACGCCGAAGCCTGGCTCGCGGGCGA
GAAGCGGCTCATCGAGATGGAGACCTGGACCCCTCCACAGGACCGGGCGAAGAAGGCAGCCGCCAGCGCC
ATCACGCTGGAGGAGTACACCCGGAAGTGGCTCGTGGAGCGCGACCTCGCAGACGGCACCAGGGATCTGT
ACAGCGGGCACGCGGAGCGCCGCATCTACCCGGTGCTAGGTGAAGTGGCGGTCACAGAGATGACGCCAGC
TCTGGTGCGTGCGTGGTGGGCCGGGATGGGTAGGAAGCACCCGACTGCCCGCCGGCATGCCTACAACGTC
CTCCGGGCGGTGATGAACACAGCGGTCGAGGACAAGCTGATCGCAGAGAACCCGTGCCGGATCGAGCAGA
AGGCAGCCGATGAGCGCGACGTAGAGGCGCTGACGCCTGAGGAGCTGGACATCGTCGCCGCTGAGATCTT
CGAGCACTACCGGATCGCGGCATACATCCTGGCGTGGACGAGCCTCCGGTTCGGAGAGCTGATCGAGCTT
CGCCGCAAGGACATCGTGGACGACGGCATGACGATGAAGCTCCGGGTGCGCCGTGGCGCTTCCCGCGTGG
GGAACAAGATCGTCGTTGGCAACGCCAAGACCGTCCGGTCGAAGCGTCCTGTGACGGTTCCGCCTCACGT
CGCGGAGATGATCCGAGCGCACATGAAGGACCGTACGAAGATGAACAAGGGCCCCGAGGCATTCCTGGTG
ACCACGACGCAGGGCAACCGGCTGTCGAAGTCCGCGTTCACCAAGTCGCTGAAGCGTGGCTACGCCAAGA
TCGGTCGGCCGGAACTCCGCATCCACGACCTCCGCGCTGTCGGCGCTACGTTCGCCGCTCAGGCAGGTGC
GACGACCAAGGAGCTGATGGCCCGTCTCGGTCACACGACTCCTAGGATGGCGATGAAGTACCAGATGGCG
TCTGAGGCCCGCGACGAGGCTATCGCTGAGGCGATGTCCAAGCTGGCCAAGACCTCCTGAAACGCAAAAA
GCCCCCCTCCCAAGGACACTGAGTCCTAAAGAGGGGGGTTTCTTGTCAGTACGCGAAGAACCACGCCT
