>Addgene plasmid #174933 | pMSR:MSMEG_0912:Dendra | depositor partial sequence | sequence record 339327 | partial
ATGAGCAATGCAATCGAACGAGTAGGTGTCGTCGGAGCCGGCCAGATGGGCAGCGGCATCGCCGAGGTGT
CCGCCCGCGCGGGCGTCGACGTCCTGGTCTACGACACCACTGACGCCTTCGTGACGGCCGGGCGCAACCG
CATCACGAAGTCGCTGGAGCGCGCCGTGAGCGCGGGCAAGGTCACCGAGCGTGAGAAGGACGAGGCGCTG
GGCCGGCTGCGCTTCACCACGAGCCTCGCCGACATGGCCGACCGTCAGCTGGTCATCGAGGCCGTGATCG
AGGACGAGAACATCAAGGGCGAGATCTTCGCCGAACTCGACCGCGTGATCACCGACCCCGACGCGGTGCT
GGCGTCGAACACGTCGAGCATCCCGATCATGAAGATCGCGGCGTCCACCGAGAACCCCGAGCGCGTGCTG
GGCCTGCACTTCTTCAACCCGGTGCCCGTCCTGCCACTCGTCGAGTTGGTGTCCACACTCGTCACCTCCG
AGGCGGCGGCCGACCGGGTCGAGCAGTTCGCCGGATCGGTGCTGGGCAAGCAGGTCGTGCGGTGCTCCGA
CCGGTCCGGCTTCGTGGTGAACTTCCTGCTCGTGCCGTACCTGCTCTCGGCAATCCGCATGGTCGAAGGT
GGCGTCGCCACCATCGAGGACGTCGACAAGGCCGTGGTGGCCGGGTTGTCGCACCCGATGGGGCCGCTGC
GCCTGTCCGATCTGGTAGGGCTCGACACGCTGAAGCTGATCGCCGACAAGATGTTCGACGAGTTCAAGGA
GCCCCTGTACGCGGCGCCGCCACTGCTGCTGCGCATGGTCGAGGCCGGCCAGCTCGGCAAGAAAACGGGC
AAGGGCTTCTATACCTAC
